Addgene plasmid #124067: pMSM14 [sng-1p::sng-1::eGFP::SspBmilli::ScBoNT/B(147-441, Y365A)::SL2::mCh::ScBoNT/B(1-146)::iLID(V416I)]
Purpose: Expresses both parts of vesicular PaBoNT separately (SL2 trans-splicing site) under the control of the pan-neuronal C. elegans promoter sng-1p.
Depositing lab: Alexander Gottschalk. Publication: A Photoactivatable Botulinum Neurotoxin for Inducible Control of Neurotransmission. Liu Q, Sinnen BL, Boxer EE, Schneider MW, Grybko MJ, Buchta WC, Gibson ES, Wysoczynski CL, Ford CP, Gottschalk A, Aoto J, Tucker CL, Kennedy MJ. Neuron. 2019 Jan 15. pii: S0896-6273(19)30003-0. doi: 10.1016/j.neuron.2019.01.002. PubMed 30704911.
Backbone
  Vector backbone: pPD95_75
  Backbone manufacturer: Andrew Fire
  Backbone size w/o insert (bp): 3498
  Total vector size (bp): 11276
  Vector type: Bacterial Expression, Worm Expression
Growth in bacteria
  Bacterial resistance: Ampicillin, 100 μg/mL
  Growth temperature: 37°C
  Growth strain: DH5alpha
  Copy number: High Copy
Gene/Insert
  Gene/Insert name: Vesicular Photoactivatable Botulinum Neurotoxin (alt name: vPaBoNT_worm)
  Species: C. elegans (nematode)
  Insert size (bp): 6138
  Mutation: BoNT (Y365A); SspB_milli (A57V and R73Q); iLID (V416I); S. cerevisiae codon-optimized
  GenBank ID: CP013243.1
  Promoter: sng-1p
  Cloning method: Gibson Cloning
  Sequencing primers: 5′ CATTTCATTCCAGCTCATTCCA; 3′ CAGGGAGAAAGAGCATGTAG
Terms and licenses: Academic/Nonprofit Terms; Industry Terms: Not Available to Industry
How to cite: pMSM14 [sng-1p::sng-1::eGFP::SspBmilli::ScBoNT/B(147-441, Y365A)::SL2::mCh::ScBoNT/B(1-146)::iLID(V416I)] was a gift from Alexander Gottschalk (Addgene plasmid # 124067)
