[The description below was written by a language model from this plasmid's Addgene catalogue record and pLannotate feature annotations shown in this document.]
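Description:
pMSM14 is an 11.3 kb C. elegans expression plasmid built by Gibson assembly on the pPD95_75 worm vector backbone. In E. coli it is maintained at high copy from a ColE1/pUC-type origin and selected with ampicillin through the bla gene. The remnants of the lac promoter/operator region, pUC multiple cloning site, rop and bom are carried over from the backbone and play no role in the payload. The two feature tables, one from the depositor sequence and one from repository sequencing, list the same elements in the same order and differ only in their start coordinate.

The payload is a vesicle-targeted photoactivatable botulinum neurotoxin B (vPaBoNT), expressed from the pan-neuronal sng-1 promoter as a two-cistron operon. The first cistron fuses synaptogyrin (SNG-1, a synaptic vesicle protein, annotated here as separated fragments consistent with genomic sequence) to eGFP, the SspB milli variant (A57V, R73Q) and residues 147–441 of BoNT/B carrying Y365A. An SL2 trans-splicing site then allows separate translation of the second cistron, which consists of mCherry, BoNT/B residues 1–146 and iLID (V416I). The iLID LOV domain is picked up by the annotation software as a miniSOG-like match, and eGFP as the GFP variant sg25. The toxin fragments are S. cerevisiae codon-optimised.

Blue light induces iLID to bind SspB, which brings the two inactive halves of the toxin's protease domain together on synaptic vesicles. This is expected to reconstitute an activity that blocks neurotransmitter release. The two fluorescent proteins report the expression and localisation of each half. The construct is intended for light-inducible silencing of synaptic transmission in worm neurons.
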