Features (pLannotate 1.2.2; 19 found; start..end, strand, type, name):
      1..18      -  misc_feature   MCS (fragment): pUC18/19 multiple cloning site
   1641..1742    +  CDS            sng-1 (fragment): SNG1_CAEEL - Experimental evidence at transcript level: Swiss-Prot protein existence level 2. From Caenorhabditis elegans.
   1861..1944    +  CDS            sng-1 (fragment): SNG1_CAEEL - Experimental evidence at transcript level: Swiss-Prot protein existence level 2. From Caenorhabditis elegans.
   3527..4387    +  CDS            sg25: sg25 is a basic (constitutively fluorescent) green fluorescent protein published in 1997, derived from Aequorea victoria.
   4421..4762    +  CDS            sspB (fragment): SSPB_HAEIN - Experimental evidence at protein level: Swiss-Prot protein existence level 1. Also stimulates degradation of the N-terminus of RseA (residues 1-108, alone or in complex with sigma-E) by ClpX-ClpP in a non-ssrA-mediated fashion. From Haemophilus influenzae (strain ATCC 51907 / DSM 11121 / KW20 / Rd).
   4811..5695    +  CDS            botB (fragment): BXB_CLOBK - Experimental evidence at protein level: Swiss-Prot protein existence level 1. [Botulinum neurotoxin B heavy chain]: Responsible for host epithelial cell transcytosis, host nerve cell targeting and translocation of light chain (LC) into host cytosol. Composed of 3 subdomains; the translocation domain (TD), and N-terminus and C- terminus of the receptor-binding domain (RBD). The RBD is responsible for the adherence of the toxin to the cell surface. It simultaneously recognizes 2 coreceptors; polysialated gangliosides and host synaptotagmin-1 and -2 (SYT1 and SYT2) which bind simultan
   5964..6824    +  CDS            mCherry: mCherry is a basic (constitutively fluorescent) red fluorescent protein published in 2004, derived from Discosoma sp.. It is reported to be a very rapidly-maturing monomer with low acid sensitivity.
   6846..7283    +  CDS            botB (fragment): BXB_CLOBK - Experimental evidence at protein level: Swiss-Prot protein existence level 1. [Botulinum neurotoxin B heavy chain]: Responsible for host epithelial cell transcytosis, host nerve cell targeting and translocation of light chain (LC) into host cytosol. Composed of 3 subdomains; the translocation domain (TD), and N-terminus and C- terminus of the receptor-binding domain (RBD). The RBD is responsible for the adherence of the toxin to the cell surface. It simultaneously recognizes 2 coreceptors; polysialated gangliosides and host synaptotagmin-1 and -2 (SYT1 and SYT2) which bind simultan
   7359..7676    +  CDS            miniSOG: miniSOG is a basic (constitutively fluorescent) cyan fluorescent protein published in 2011, derived from Arabidopsis thaliana. It requires the cofactor flavin for fluorescence.
   8407..8559    +  CDS            aex-5 (fragment): AEX5_CAEEL - Also known as kpc-3 From Caenorhabditis elegans.
   8687..8722    +  CDS            rop (fragment): Rop protein, which maintains plasmids at low copy number; rop
   8824..8923    +  misc_feature   bom (fragment): basis of mobility region from pBR322
   9021..9125    +  promoter       AmpR promoter: bla
   9126..9986    +  CDS            AmpR: β-lactamase; bla; confers resistance to ampicillin, carbenicillin, and related antibiotics
  10157..10745   +  rep_origin     ori: high-copy-number ColE1/pMB1/pBR322/pUC origin of replication
  10928..11020   +  CDS            lacI (fragment): lac repressor; lacI; The lac repressor binds to the lac operator to inhibit transcription in E. coli. This inhibition can be relieved by adding lactose or isopropyl-β-D-thiogalactopyranoside (IPTG).
  11033..11054   +  protein_bind   CAP binding site: CAP binding activates transcription in the presence of cAMP. E. coli catabolite activator protein
  11069..11099   +  promoter       lac promoter: promoter for the E. coli lac operon
  11103..11125   +  protein_bind   lac operator (fragment): The lac repressor binds to the lac operator to inhibit transcription in E. coli. This inhibition can be relieved by adding lactose or isopropyl-β-D-thiogalactopyranoside (IPTG). lac repressor encoded by lacI
>Addgene plasmid #124067 | pMSM14 [sng-1p::sng-1::eGFP::SspBmilli::ScBoNT/B(147-441, Y365A)::SL2::mCh::ScBoNT/B(1-146)::iLID(V416I)] | depositor full sequence | sequence record 235976 | Vesicular PaBoNT (C. elegans expression vector)
AAGCTTGCATGCCTGCAGAGAGCGTGTTCTGTTTAGGGAAATGCATGCCCTGTACATCATCTTCCGTTGA
ATTTTAATTACTTCTACTAAACATTTTTTTGCTTGACTTTTTTTGCAAAGACTAATATTTTTTCTGAATA
AATAAGTCTGTTGTTTCCTGCACTATTCTGGCATATTTCCTTCCTTTTAATTAGTGAAGTAGTTCCTTTT
TTCATCTGATGCTTGTTTTTTCAAGATACGTCATGTTCTAACTGAAAACAAACATTTTCTTTAGATTCAA
TTTTTCTTTAGACTCAATTTTAGGTTGACGTTTAGGTTTTAAAAAAATTTCATTCAGGTTTGTTTCAAAT
GTTTAAAAACTTTTATTTTCCACTGAATGAAAACTATTAATATTAAGCAGTACACAAAATGAAAGGTGGA
TTAGTGAAGTTTTTTTTTCTTTTTTGAAGAAAAGGCTTCATATATGTTTAAATTGTCAAAAAGTAATATC
GAAAACTGAAAGGGTTTGGATCGTTTTGAGTTGTTTGCAGCAGTACAATTTTTTACAATTACACATTTAA
TGCAGGCACCATAATGTTTTCAAATTGCTTAGCAGGTCAGTATTCTATGCAATTGTTTATAAAAAGTTAT
ATTTTTCATGATTGATTCTCTGTTTCCAGCTCAGTTACTGATCAATTCAATAGACGTAATTTAATAACAA
ATATGCCGCGTTTTTCAATTTTTCACATAAGCGTTCTTGTTCTTGACCAAATCATTTCTCTCCGAAACCG
CAAAATTTCCCATATCTGCGCCGGTTATTGAATATTCATTGGTTTGAGCTCACTTTTCATCGTTCCATAG
TCGGTTTCCTCATTCAATTTTCATTAATAATTCAGTATGCATTCACTAAATTTGTCTCCACGGTGATTTA
ATGAACAAGTCTTTAATGAATTTAATGCTGCCTGCGGACAAGCTAGATTTAGATGTTCTAATGAATCATC
TTTTTAGAATTCATATGTTATTAATGAAACTTCCTTTTATCCCTCTCTTTTCATTGCACCAGAGACTTTC
AACTTCCGGAAGAAAGAATTCGTTGAAAAGTGCTTCCAAATCGACTGGCTTCTTTTACTACAGGAGGACC
CTTTGCTCTGCTTTTCGCCGTCTGTCGTTTTTTTTTACGCTTTCCCTTCATGGTCGCACTGGGAGGGGAG
CCTTCTGCGCAAAGTTGTGGGCATGAAGAGTGGCTCCGTCCTTCGTCTTCTTTTTCCCCGCTACTTCTTC
ATCTTCGCTTTCGGCGTCGTCTTCTCCTTCTCGGCGAGCAGAGAGTGCCTCTATCTTTCTTTTCTTCACT
GGATGTGTATATGGCGTTTAGAAGTAGAAGCATTCGTGGGACGCACTGAATGTCTTGGAAGAAAGAAAGG
AGAAAAGAAGCTCAAGATTACACGCTTTCGTTCTTTTCGTTCTTTTCATTTCATCTTTTCTTTTGGTCCT
TCCGTTTCAATATTTTGTATTTACAATGTTCTTCATTTCATTCCAGCTCATTCCATTTAATACTTAGTAT
GTCTAACAGAATCTGAACACCTCTGACCCCAGTTATCCTAATCTCTATTGTGTGCAAATCTGCATATATT
TTTAATCCTCTATATTTCTTTTATTTTAGCATGGAGAACGTGCGTGCTTATGGTGCCGGACTAGCTGGCG
CCAATTTCGACAAGAACACATTTTTCAAAAAACCAACGGTTTTGTTCAGGTGTGCTGCATTGGTGAGTTA
TTTTTTCTGTCTTTGTGGCAAATAATAGACGTAAAAAGTATTTCTAAAAAACAACGAAAAACAAAATTGT
TCTGCCTATACTTTTTGAATTTGAAATAAATATTTTTCAGCTCTTCGGGCTCATACTTTGGTACTCGGTG
CCAAAAGGTGGTTGGCACAAACCAAGCGACGCCATTCATCCGGTATCAAATTACCCACCCAGAGACGAAT
TTGGGGAAGAAAAATTATTATTTTTGACAGGTGTGCCTTTATGGAAGGAGCTCGTCAACATGCTCGTTCG
CCACCGCCGTTGGCTTTTTTGCCGTCTGTGGAGCCATTGTTCTAATTGTTCTTGACGCCAAGATGGACCA
AATCAGTTCGGTGCCAACAAGAAGGAGAGCTGTCCTAGCAGATTTAGTTGTATCGGGTATTTAATTTGTG
TGTGGAAAATTTGAAAGTAAGAGAATTTCAGCAATTTTCACTGCCATATTTTTGATCGGTTTTTTCACAT
TCTGGTCCAAATTATCCGCCTTCGAAGTCGACGAAGACGACGAAAATCCAATAAAGACAAACAACGCGAA
ATTCGGAATTCTCAGTGCTCTTCTCTCCTTTTTGGCTTGGGTGCGTCATGAAAAAAGTATAGAGGAATAG
GGAAAACGGAGAGGCATCTGTTATCTTTTGACAGAATCTTGAGTTGAAAAGCAACCTTTTTGGCCACTGT
TATCGAGTGTTACACATCGTCTTTTAAGTGTCAACGTGAAAGGTTGGAGAGAATTTAGTGAAATATGATA
TAATTTAGTCCATCAGAAAGAGATTTGATACTCAAGCGGTTTTCAGTAGAGCATCAAATAGAGAATACTT
GCAAATCAATTTTGCACATTTTAGGGAGGTGCCGCATTTTTCGCATGGCGTCGTTACGAAGAAGGAAACC
AAGCAACTCATGAGCCCAATTACGATGAACATTTTGGACAAGTGTCGACAGACGTGCAAGATGGTTATGG
ATACGGAGGAGACTCAACCGGTTAGAATAATTTTAAACAAATAGAGAAAAAACTAGTTGAAAATTCTTAT
GAAAATCGGATCTCAAATTCAGTTTGAAATTTCAAAATTCTGTGCAGAACACAACTACTCAATTTTTTAG
TTCACCACTTTTTCATTGTATTCTTATCACATTTTGTTCAACAAATCTTTAGAAAAACGTTTTACACGTA
TTATATAATTTTTAAGTTTATGACTCTTGAGATATTACATGTTAAAATTGAGCAAAATAGCGTAGTACTA
GTAGAACAAAAAATTGATATATCAAATATACCGGTGAAACCACAAATACTTCAAACTTTGTTAGAAGAAT
ACACAAAAATAATATTTACAATAAACTTATCTGAAACTTCCCAGGAAGTTTGTTCACTTTTTCAAAAAAT
TATATATAAGCTAGTTGAAACTTGTTTTACAATTTAAAAAAAAGCAATTTTTTTGAGTTTTCTCTGGAAG
AAATATTTTTCATAAGTGAATATATGATTTTAGTGGTTTTGAGATTTTCTGCATTGAAAAAATTCATTTT
TCTTAACATTTTTTAGCAAAAACTTTTAAAAAAATCACACGTTGTTTTTTTCAGGAATCGGACATGTTGG
CGCACCTCCACCTCAATCCTCATACCAATCTGGTGCTGCACCACAAACCATGCAACAACCACCATCAAAC
CCATACACTCAGTCGGAAGGATATGGTTATGGTGGCGGAGGGTCTGGTGGCGGAGGGTCCGGTGGCGGAG
GGTCAGGGGTACCGGTAGAAAAAATGAGTAAAGGAGAAGAACTTTTCACTGGAGTTGTCCCAATTCTTGT
TGAATTAGATGGTGATGTTAATGGGCACAAATTTTCTGTCAGTGGAGAGGGTGAAGGTGATGCAACATAC
GGAAAACTTACCCTTAAATTTATTTGCACTACTGGAAAACTACCTGTTCCATGGGTAAGTTTAAACATAT
ATATACTAACTAACCCTGATTATTTAAATTTTCAGCCAACACTTGTCACTACTTTCTGTTATGGTGTTCA
ATGCTTCTCGAGATACCCAGATCATATGAAACGGCATGACTTTTTCAAGAGTGCCATGCCCGAAGGTTAT
GTACAGGAAAGAACTATATTTTTCAAAGATGACGGGAACTACAAGACACGTAAGTTTAAACAGTTCGGTA
CTAACTAACCATACATATTTAAATTTTCAGGTGCTGAAGTCAAGTTTGAAGGTGATACCCTTGTTAATAG
AATCGAGTTAAAAGGTATTGATTTTAAAGAAGATGGAAACATTCTTGGACACAAATTGGAATACAACTAT
AACTCACACAATGTATACATCATGGCAGACAAACAAAAGAATGGAATCAAAGTTGTAAGTTTAAACATGA
TTTTACTAACTAACTAATCTGATTTAAATTTTCAGAACTTCAAAATTAGACACAACATTGAAGATGGAAG
CGTTCAACTAGCAGACCATTATCAACAAAATACTCCAATTGGCGATGGCCCTGTCCTTTTACCAGACAAC
CATTACCTGTCCACACAATCTGCCCTTTCGAAAGATCCCAACGAAAAGAGAGACCACATGGTCCTTCTTG
AGTTTGTAACAGCTGCTGGGATTACACATGGCATGGATGAACTATACAAAGGGGTTACCGGATCCGGCCT
CGAGGCCACCATGGAATACAGCTCCCCGAAACGCCCTAAGCTGCTGCGTGAATATTACGATTGGCTGGTT
GATAACAGCTTTACCCCATATCTGGTGGTGGATGCCACATACCTGGGCGTGAACGTGCCCGTGGAGTATG
TGAAAGACGGTCAGATCGTGCTGAATCTGTCTGCAAGTGTGACCGGCAACCTGCAACTGACAAATGATTT
TATCCAGTTCAACGCCCAGTTTAAGGGCGTGTCTCGTGAACTGTATATCCCGATGGGTGCCGCTCTGGCC
ATTTACGCTCGCGAGAACGGCGATGGTGTGATGTTCGAACCAGAAGAAATCTATGACGAGCTGAATATTG
AGCTGGGTGGCGGTGGCTCTGGAGGTGGTGGGTCCGGAGGAGGTGGCCGCGAAGTTGAAAGAAAGAAAGG
TATCTTCGCTAACTTGATCATCTTCGGTCCAGGTCCTGTATTGAACGAAAACGAAACAATCGATATTGGT
ATACAAAACCATTTCGCTTCAAGAGAAGGTTTCGGTGGTATAATGCAAATGAAGTTCTGTCCAGAATATG
TCTCCGTTTTTAATAACGTTCAAGAAAACAAAGGTGCTAGTATTTTCAATAGAAGAGGTTACTTCTCTGA
TCCTGCATTGATCTTGATGCACGAATTGATCCATGTTTTGCACGGTTTATACGGTATAAAAGTTGATGAC
TTACCAATCGTACCTAACGAAAAGAAATTTTTCATGCAAAGTACAGATGCTATACAAGCAGAAGAATTGT
ATACCTTCGGTGGTCAAGATCCATCTATTATAACCCCTTCTACTGATAAGTCAATCTACGACAAGGTCTT
GCAAAACTTCAGAGGTATCGTTGATAGATTGAATAAGGTATTGGTCTGCATCTCAGACCCAAACATCAAC
ATAAACATCTATAAGAATAAGTTTAAAGACAAGTACAAATTCGTAGAAGACTCCGAGGGTAAATACAGTA
TAGATGTCGAATCTTTTGACAAGTTGTACAAATCATTAATGTTCGGTTTCACTGAAACAAACATCGCAGA
AAACGCCAAGATTAAAACTAGAGCCTCCTACTTCTCCGATAGTTTACCACCTGTTAAGATTAAAAACTTG
TTAGACAACGAAATCTATACAATAGAAGAAGGTTTTAATATCTCTGATAAGGACATGGAAAAAGAATACA
GAGGTCAAAACAAGGCTATTAATAAGCAAGCCTATGAAGAAATCTCAAAGGAACACTTAGCAGTTTACAA
AATCCAAATGTGCAAATCCGTCAAATAGGCCTAGGGCCTGCAGGTCTCATCCTACTTTCACCTAGTTAAC
TGCTTGTCTTAAAATCTATGCTTCTCTTTAGTATCTAAAATTTTCCTAGAAGCTTACAAGTATATAAATG
GTCTCTTCTCAATAAAGGTTGTATATTTATTCATCTTATTGAATCTGCCATTTCCTCGTTTTTGCGAGTT
TATATACCTTCCAATTTTCTTTCTATTGTATTTTCAACTTCTAATTTTAATTCAGGGAAACTGCTGCCGC
GGCCTCAGGAAAAATGGTCTCAAAGGGTGAAGAAGATAACATGGCAATTATTAAAGAGTTTATGCGTTTC
AAGGTGCATATGGAGGGATCTGTCAATGGGCATGAGTTTGAAATTGAAGGTGAAGGAGAAGGCCGACCAT
ATGAGGGAACACAAACCGCAAAACTAAAGGTAAGTTTAAACATATATATACTAACTAACCCTGATTATTT
AAATTTTCAGGTAACTAAAGGCGGACCATTACCATTCGCCTGGGACATCCTCTCTCCACAGTTCATGTAT
GGAAGTAAAGCTTATGTTAAACATCCGGCAGATATACCAGATTATTTGAAACTTTCATTCCCGGAGGGTT
TTAAGTGGGAACGCGTAATGAATTTTGAAGACGGAGGAGTTGTTACAGTGACGCAAGACTCAAGGTAAGT
TTAAACAGTTCGGTACTAACTAACCATACATATTTAAATTTTCAGCCTCCAAGATGGAGAATTTATTTAT
AAAGTCAAACTTCGAGGAACGAATTTCCCCTCGGATGGACCTGTTATGCAGAAGAAGACTATGGGATGGG
AAGCTTCAAGTGAAAGAATGTACCCTGAAGACGGTGCTCTTAAGGGAGAGATTAAACAACGTCTTAAATT
GAAAGATGGAGGACATTACGATGCTGAGGTAAGTTTAAACATGATTTTACTAACTAACTAATCTGATTTA
AATTTTCAGGTGAAGACAACTTACAAAGCCAAAAAACCAGTTCAGCTGCCAGGAGCGTACAATGTTAATA
TTAAACTGGATATCACCTCCCACAACGAGGATTACACTATCGTTGAGCAATATGAAAGAGCTGAAGGGCG
GCACTCGACAGGTGGCATGGATGAATTGTATAAGTCACAAGGTGGAGCCGGCGGTATGCCTGTCACCATA
AACAACTTTAACTACAACGACCCAATAGATAACAATAACATAATAATGATGGAACCACCTTTTGCCAGAG
GTACTGGTAGATACTACAAGGCTTTTAAAATCACAGATAGAATCTGGATCATCCCAGAAAGATACACTTT
CGGTTACAAGCCTGAAGATTTCAACAAATCTTCAGGTATTTTCAATAGAGACGTTTGTGAATACTACGAT
CCAGACTATTTGAACACCAACGATAAAAAGAACATTTTCTTGCAAACTATGATCAAATTGTTTAATAGAA
TCAAATCTAAGCCTTTGGGTGAAAAATTGTTAGAAATGATCATTAATGGTATTCCATACTTGGGTGACAG
AAGAGTTCCTTTAGAAGAGTTTAATACAAACATTGCCTCAGTTACCGTAAATAAGTTGATTTCTAATCCA
GGTGGCGGCCGCAGCGGTGGCGGTGGCTCTGGAGGTGCTAGCGAACTCGGGGAGTTTCTGGCAACCACAC
TGGAACGGATCGAGAAAAATTTCATCATTACTGATCCGAGACTGCCTGACAACCCAATCATTTTTGCGAG
CGATTCCTTCCTGCAGCTGACAGAATATTCTCGGGAAGAGATCCTGGGGCGCAATTGCCGTTTTCTGCAG
GGACCCGAGACAGACCGTGCCACTGTTCGGAAAATCAGAGATGCTATTGACAACCAGACTGAAGTGACCG
TTCAGCTGATCAATTATACCAAGAGCGGCAAGAAGTTCTGGAACGTGTTCCACCTGCAGCCGATGCGCGA
TTATAAGGGCGACGTCCAGTACTTCATTGGCGTGCAGCTGGATGGCACCGAACGTCTTCATGGCGCCGCT
GAGCGTGAGGCGGTCTGCCTGATCAAAAAGACAGCCTTTCAGATTGCTGAGGCAGCGAACGACGAAAATT
ACTTTTGACTTAAGCCCGGGAGCATTCGTAGAATTCCAACTGAGCGCCGGTCGCTACCATTACCAACTTG
TCTGGTGTCAAAAATAATAGGGGCCGCTGTCATCAGAGTAAGTTTAAACTGAGTTCTACTAACTAACGAG
TAATATTTAAATTTTCAGCATCTCGCGCCCGTGCCTCTGACTTCTAAGTCCAATTACTCTTCAACATCCC
TACATGCTCTTTCTCCCTGTGCTCCCACCCCCTATTTTTGTTATTATCAAAAAACTTCTCTTAATTTCTT
TGTTTTTTAGCTTCTTTTAAGTCACCTCTAACAATGAAATTGTGTAGATTCAAAAATAGAATTAATTCGT
AATAAAAAGTCGAAAAAAATTGTGCTCCCTCCCCCCATTAATAATAATTCTATCCCAAAATCTACACAAT
GTTCTGTGTACACTTCTTATGTTTTTTACTTCTGATAAATTTTTTTGAAACATCATAGAAAAAACCGCAC
ACAAAATACCTTATCATATGTTACGTTTCAGTTTATGACCGCAATTTTTATTTCTTCGCACGTCTGGGCC
TCTCATGACGTCAAATCATGCTCATCGTGAAAAAGTTTTGGAGTATTTTTGGAATTTTTCAATCAAGTGA
AAGTTTATGAAATTAATTTTCCTGCTTTTGCTTTTTGGGGTTTCCCCTATTGTTTGTCAAGATTTCGAGG
ACGGCGTTTTTCTTGCTAAAATCACAAGTATTGATGAGCACGATGCAAGAAAGATCGGAAGAAGGTTTGG
GTTTGAGGCTCAGTGGAAGGTGAGTAGAAGTTGATAATTTGAAAGTGGAGTAGTGTCTATGGGGTTTTTG
CCTTAAATGACAGAATACATTCCCAATATACCAAACATAACTGTTTCCTACTAGTCGGCCGTACGGGCCC
TTTCGTCTCGCGCGTTTCGGTGATGACGGTGAAAACCTCTGACACATGCAGCTCCCGGAGACGGTCACAG
CTTGTCTGTAAGCGGATGCCGGGAGCAGACAAGCCCGTCAGGGCGCGTCAGCGGGTGTTGGCGGGTGTCG
GGGCTGGCTTAACTATGCGGCATCAGAGCAGATTGTACTGAGAGTGCACCATATGCGGTGTGAAATACCG
CACAGATGCGTAAGGAGAAAATACCGCATCAGGCGGCCTTAAGGGCCTCGTGATACGCCTATTTTTATAG
GTTAATGTCATGATAATAATGGTTTCTTAGACGTCAGGTGGCACTTTTCGGGGAAATGTGCGCGGAACCC
CTATTTGTTTATTTTTCTAAATACATTCAAATATGTATCCGCTCATGAGACAATAACCCTGATAAATGCT
TCAATAATATTGAAAAAGGAAGAGTATGAGTATTCAACATTTCCGTGTCGCCCTTATTCCCTTTTTTGCG
GCATTTTGCCTTCCTGTTTTTGCTCACCCAGAAACGCTGGTGAAAGTAAAAGATGCTGAAGATCAGTTGG
GTGCACGAGTGGGTTACATCGAACTGGATCTCAACAGCGGTAAGATCCTTGAGAGTTTTCGCCCCGAAGA
ACGTTTTCCAATGATGAGCACTTTTAAAGTTCTGCTATGTGGCGCGGTATTATCCCGTATTGACGCCGGG
CAAGAGCAACTCGGTCGCCGCATACACTATTCTCAGAATGACTTGGTTGAGTACTCACCAGTCACAGAAA
AGCATCTTACGGATGGCATGACAGTAAGAGAATTATGCAGTGCTGCCATAACCATGAGTGATAACACTGC
GGCCAACTTACTTCTGACAACGATCGGAGGACCGAAGGAGCTAACCGCTTTTTTGCACAACATGGGGGAT
CATGTAACTCGCCTTGATCGTTGGGAACCGGAGCTGAATGAAGCCATACCAAACGACGAGCGTGACACCA
CGATGCCTGTAGCAATGGCAACAACGTTGCGCAAACTATTAACTGGCGAACTACTTACTCTAGCTTCCCG
GCAACAATTAATAGACTGGATGGAGGCGGATAAAGTTGCAGGACCACTTCTGCGCTCGGCCCTTCCGGCT
GGCTGGTTTATTGCTGATAAATCTGGAGCCGGTGAGCGTGGGTCTCGCGGTATCATTGCAGCACTGGGGC
CAGATGGTAAGCCCTCCCGTATCGTAGTTATCTACACGACGGGGAGTCAGGCAACTATGGATGAACGAAA
TAGACAGATCGCTGAGATAGGTGCCTCACTGATTAAGCATTGGTAACTGTCAGACCAAGTTTACTCATAT
ATACTTTAGATTGATTTAAAACTTCATTTTTAATTTAAAAGGATCTAGGTGAAGATCCTTTTTGATAATC
TCATGACCAAAATCCCTTAACGTGAGTTTTCGTTCCACTGAGCGTCAGACCCCGTAGAAAAGATCAAAGG
ATCTTCTTGAGATCCTTTTTTTCTGCGCGTAATCTGCTGCTTGCAAACAAAAAAACCACCGCTACCAGCG
GTGGTTTGTTTGCCGGATCAAGAGCTACCAACTCTTTTTCCGAAGGTAACTGGCTTCAGCAGAGCGCAGA
TACCAAATACTGTCCTTCTAGTGTAGCCGTAGTTAGGCCACCACTTCAAGAACTCTGTAGCACCGCCTAC
ATACCTCGCTCTGCTAATCCTGTTACCAGTGGCTGCTGCCAGTGGCGATAAGTCGTGTCTTACCGGGTTG
GACTCAAGACGATAGTTACCGGATAAGGCGCAGCGGTCGGGCTGAACGGGGGGTTCGTGCACACAGCCCA
GCTTGGAGCGAACGACCTACACCGAACTGAGATACCTACAGCGTGAGCATTGAGAAAGCGCCACGCTTCC
CGAAGGGAGAAAGGCGGACAGGTATCCGGTAAGCGGCAGGGTCGGAACAGGAGAGCGCACGAGGGAGCTT
CCAGGGGGAAACGCCTGGTATCTTTATAGTCCTGTCGGGTTTCGCCACCTCTGACTTGAGCGTCGATTTT
TGTGATGCTCGTCAGGGGGGCGGAGCCTATGGAAAAACGCCAGCAACGCGGCCTTTTTACGGTTCCTGGC
CTTTTGCTGGCCTTTTGCTCACATGTTCTTTCCTGCGTTATCCCCTGATTCTGTGGATAACCGTATTACC
GCCTTTGAGTGAGCTGATACCGCTCGCCGCAGCCGAACGACCGAGCGCAGCGAGTCAGTGAGCGAGGAAG
CGGAAGAGCGCCCAATACGCAAACCGCCTCTCCCCGCGCGTTGGCCGATTCATTAATGCAGCTGGCACGA
CAGGTTTCCCGACTGGAAAGCGGGCAGTGAGCGCAACGCAATTAATGTGAGTTAGCTCACTCATTAGGCA
CCCCAGGCTTTACACTTTATGCTTCCGGCTCGTATGTTGTGTGGAATTGTGAGCGGATAACAATTTCACA
CAGGAAACAGCTATGACCATGATTACGCCAAGCTGTAAGTTTAAACATGATCTTACTAACTAACTATTCT
CATTTAAATTTTCAGAGCTTAAAAATGGCTGAAATCACTCACAACGATGGATACGCTAACAACTTGGAAA
TGAAAT
