Features (pLannotate 1.2.2; 19 found; start..end, strand, type, name):
    415..507     +  CDS            lacI (fragment): lac repressor; lacI; The lac repressor binds to the lac operator to inhibit transcription in E. coli. This inhibition can be relieved by adding lactose or isopropyl-β-D-thiogalactopyranoside (IPTG).
    520..541     +  protein_bind   CAP binding site: CAP binding activates transcription in the presence of cAMP. E. coli catabolite activator protein
    556..586     +  promoter       lac promoter: promoter for the E. coli lac operon
    590..612     +  protein_bind   lac operator (fragment): The lac repressor binds to the lac operator to inhibit transcription in E. coli. This inhibition can be relieved by adding lactose or isopropyl-β-D-thiogalactopyranoside (IPTG). lac repressor encoded by lacI
    764..781     -  misc_feature   MCS (fragment): pUC18/19 multiple cloning site
   2404..2505    +  CDS            sng-1 (fragment): SNG1_CAEEL - Experimental evidence at transcript level: Swiss-Prot protein existence level 2. From Caenorhabditis elegans.
   2624..2707    +  CDS            sng-1 (fragment): SNG1_CAEEL - Experimental evidence at transcript level: Swiss-Prot protein existence level 2. From Caenorhabditis elegans.
   4290..5150    +  CDS            sg25: sg25 is a basic (constitutively fluorescent) green fluorescent protein published in 1997, derived from Aequorea victoria.
   5184..5525    +  CDS            sspB (fragment): SSPB_HAEIN - Experimental evidence at protein level: Swiss-Prot protein existence level 1. Also stimulates degradation of the N-terminus of RseA (residues 1-108, alone or in complex with sigma-E) by ClpX-ClpP in a non-ssrA-mediated fashion. From Haemophilus influenzae (strain ATCC 51907 / DSM 11121 / KW20 / Rd).
   5574..6458    +  CDS            botB (fragment): BXB_CLOBK - Experimental evidence at protein level: Swiss-Prot protein existence level 1. [Botulinum neurotoxin B heavy chain]: Responsible for host epithelial cell transcytosis, host nerve cell targeting and translocation of light chain (LC) into host cytosol. Composed of 3 subdomains; the translocation domain (TD), and N-terminus and C- terminus of the receptor-binding domain (RBD). The RBD is responsible for the adherence of the toxin to the cell surface. It simultaneously recognizes 2 coreceptors; polysialated gangliosides and host synaptotagmin-1 and -2 (SYT1 and SYT2) which bind simultan
   6727..7587    +  CDS            mCherry: mCherry is a basic (constitutively fluorescent) red fluorescent protein published in 2004, derived from Discosoma sp.. It is reported to be a very rapidly-maturing monomer with low acid sensitivity.
   7609..8046    +  CDS            botB (fragment): BXB_CLOBK - Experimental evidence at protein level: Swiss-Prot protein existence level 1. [Botulinum neurotoxin B heavy chain]: Responsible for host epithelial cell transcytosis, host nerve cell targeting and translocation of light chain (LC) into host cytosol. Composed of 3 subdomains; the translocation domain (TD), and N-terminus and C- terminus of the receptor-binding domain (RBD). The RBD is responsible for the adherence of the toxin to the cell surface. It simultaneously recognizes 2 coreceptors; polysialated gangliosides and host synaptotagmin-1 and -2 (SYT1 and SYT2) which bind simultan
   8122..8439    +  CDS            miniSOG: miniSOG is a basic (constitutively fluorescent) cyan fluorescent protein published in 2011, derived from Arabidopsis thaliana. It requires the cofactor flavin for fluorescence.
   9170..9322    +  CDS            aex-5 (fragment): AEX5_CAEEL - Also known as kpc-3 From Caenorhabditis elegans.
   9450..9485    +  CDS            rop (fragment): Rop protein, which maintains plasmids at low copy number; rop
   9587..9686    +  misc_feature   bom (fragment): basis of mobility region from pBR322
   9784..9888    +  promoter       AmpR promoter: bla
   9889..10749   +  CDS            AmpR: β-lactamase; bla; confers resistance to ampicillin, carbenicillin, and related antibiotics
  10920..232     +  rep_origin     ori (across the origin): high-copy-number ColE1/pMB1/pBR322/pUC origin of replication
>Addgene plasmid #124067 | pMSM14 [sng-1p::sng-1::eGFP::SspBmilli::ScBoNT/B(147-441, Y365A)::SL2::mCh::ScBoNT/B(1-146)::iLID(V416I)] | addgene full sequence | sequence record 241287 | Addgene NGS Result
GACCTACACCGAACTGAGATACCTACAGCGTGAGCTATGAGAAAGCGCCACGCTTCCCGAAGGGAGAAAG
GCGGACAGGTATCCGGTAAGCGGCAGGGTCGGAACAGGAGAGCGCACGAGGGAGCTTCCAGGGGGAAACG
CCTGGTATCTTTATAGTCCTGTCGGGTTTCGCCACCTCTGACTTGAGCGTCGATTTTTGTGATGCTCGTC
AGGGGGGCGGAGCCTATGGAAAAACGCCAGCAACGCGGCCTTTTTACGGTTCCTGGCCTTTTGCTGGCCT
TTTGCTCACATGTTCTTTCCTGCGTTATCCCCTGATTCTGTGGATAACCGTATTACCGCCTTTGAGTGAG
CTGATACCGCTCGCCGCAGCCGAACGACCGAGCGCAGCGAGTCAGTGAGCGAGGAAGCGGAAGAGCGCCC
AATACGCAAACCGCCTCTCCCCGCGCGTTGGCCGATTCATTAATGCAGCTGGCACGACAGGTTTCCCGAC
TGGAAAGCGGGCAGTGAGCGCAACGCAATTAATGTGAGTTAGCTCACTCATTAGGCACCCCAGGCTTTAC
ACTTTATGCTTCCGGCTCGTATGTTGTGTGGAATTGTGAGCGGATAACAATTTCACACAGGAAACAGCTA
TGACCATGATTACGCCAAGCTGTAAGTTTAAACATGATCTTACTAACTAACTATTCTCATTTAAATTTTC
AGAGCTTAAAAATGGCTGAAATCACTCACAACGATGGATACGCTAACAACTTGGAAATGAAATAAGCTTG
CATGCCTGCAGAGAGCGTGTTCTGTTTAGGGAAATGCATGCCCTGTACATCATCTTCCGTTGAATTTTAA
TTACTTCTACTAAACATTTTTTTGCTTGACTTTTTTTGCAAAGACTAATATTTTTTCTGAATAAATAAGT
CTGTTGTTTCCTGCACTATTCTGGCATATTTCCTTCCTTTTAATTAGTGAAGTAGTTCCTTTTTTCATCT
GATGCTTGTTTTTTCAAGATACGTCATGTTCTAACTGAAAACAAACATTTTCTTTAGATTCAATTTTTCT
TTAGACTCAATTTTAGGTTGACGTTTAGGTTTTAAAAAAATTTCATTCAGGTTTGTTTCAAATGTTTAAA
AACTTTTATTTTCCACTGAATGAAAACTATTAATATTAAGCAGTACACAAAATGAAAGGTGGATTAGTGA
AGTTTTTTTTTCTTTTTTGAAGAAAAGGCTTCATATATGTTTAAATTGTCAAAAAGTAATATCGAAAACT
GAAAGGGTTTGGATCGTTTTGAGTTGTTTGCAGCAGTACAATTTTTTACAATTACACATTTAATGCAGGC
ACCATAATGTTTTCAAATTGCTTAGCAGGTCAGTATTCTATGCAATTGTTTATAAAAAGTTATATTTTTC
ATGATTGATTCTCTGTTTCCAGCTCAGTTACTGATCAATTCAATAGACGTAATTTAATAACAAATATGCC
GCGTTTTTCAATTTTTCACATAAGCGTTCTTGTTCTTGACCAAATCATTTCTCTCCGAAACCGCAAAATT
TCCCATATCTGCGCCGGTTATTGAATATTCATTGGTTTGAGCTCACTTTTCATCGTTCCATAGTCGGTTT
CCTCATTCAATTTTCATTAATAATTCAGTATGCATTCACTAAATTTGTCTCCACGGTGATTTAATGAACA
AGTCTTTAATGAATTTAATGCTGCCTGCGGACAAGCTAGATTTAGATGTTCTAATGAATCATCTTTTTAG
AATTCATATGTTATTAATGAAACTTCCTTTTATCCCTCTCTTTTCATTGCACCAGAGACTTTCAACTTCC
GGAAGAAAGAATTCGTTGAAAAGTGCTTCCAAATCGACTGGCTTCTTTTACTACAGGAGGACCCTTTGCT
CTGCTTTTCGCCGTCTGTCGTTTTTTTTTACGCTTTCCCTTCATGGTCGCACTGGGAGGGGAGCCTTCTG
CGCAAAGTTGTGGGCATGAAGAGTGGCTCCGTCCTTCGTCTTCTTTTTCCCCGCTACTTCTTCATCTTCG
CTTTCGGCGTCGTCTTCTCCTTCTCGGCGAGCAGAGAGTGCCTCTATCTTTCTTTTCTTCACTGGATGTG
TATATGGCGTTTAGAAGTAGAAGCATTCGTGGGACGCACTGAATGTCTTGGAAGAAAGAAAGGAGAAAAG
AAGCTCAAGATTACACGCTTTCGTTCTTTTCGTTCTTTTCATTTCATCTTTTCTTTTGGTCCTTCCGTTT
CAATATTTTGTATTTACAATGTTCTTCATTTCATTCCAGCTCATTCCATTTAATACTTAGTATGTCTAAC
AGAATCTGAACACCTCTGACCCCAGTTATCCTAATCTCTATTGTGTGCAAATCTGCATATATTTTTAATC
CTCTATATTTCTTTTATTTTAGCATGGAGAACGTGCGTGCTTATGGTGCCGGACTAGCTGGCGCCAATTT
CGACAAGAACACATTTTTCAAAAAACCAACGGTTTTGTTCAGGTGTGCTGCATTGGTGAGTTATTTTTTC
TGTCTTTGTGGCAAATAATAGACGTAAAAAGTATTTCTAAAAAACAACGAAAAACAAAATTGTTCTGCCT
ATACTTTTTGAATTTGAAATAAATATTTTTCAGCTCTTCGGGCTCATACTTTGGTACTCGGTGCCAAAAG
GTGGTTGGCACAAACCAAGCGACGCCATTCATCCGGTATCAAATTACCCACCCAGAGACGAATTTGGGGA
AGAAAAATTATTATTTTTGACAGGTGTGCCTTTATGGAAGGAGCTCGTCAACATGCTCGTTCGCCACCGC
CGTTGGCTTTTTTGCCGTCTGTGGAGCCATTGTTCTAATTGTTCTTGACGCCAAGATGGACCAAATCAGT
TCGGTGCCAACAAGAAGGAGAGCTGTCCTAGCAGATTTAGTTGTATCGGGTATTTAATTTGTGTGTGGAA
AATTTGAAAGTAAGAGAATTTCAGCAATTTTCACTGCCATATTTTTGATCGGTTTTTTCACATTCTGGTC
CAAATTATCCGCCTTCGAAGTCGACGAAGACGACGAAAATCCAATAAAGACAAACAACGCGAAATTCGGA
ATTCTCAGTGCTCTTCTCTCCTTTTTGGCTTGGGTGCGTCATGAAAAAAGTATAGAGGAATAGGGAAAAC
GGAGAGGCATCTGTTATCTTTTGACAGAATCTTGAGTTGAAAAGCAACCTTTTTGGCCACTGTTATCGAG
TGTTACACATCGTCTTTTAAGTGTCAACGTGAAAGGTTGGAGAGAATTTAGTGAAATATGATATAATTTA
GTCCATCAGAAAGAGATTTGATACTCAAGCGGTTTTCAGTAGAGCATCAAATAGAGAATACTTGCAAATC
AATTTTGCACATTTTAGGGAGGTGCCGCATTTTTCGCATGGCGTCGTTACGAAGAAGGAAACCAAGCAAC
TCATGAGCCCAATTACGATGAACATTTTGGACAAGTGTCGACAGACGTGCAAGATGGTTATGGATACGGA
GGAGACTCAACCGGTTAGAATAATTTTAAACAAATAGAGAAAAAACTAGTTGAAAATTCTTATGAAAATC
GGATCTCAAATTCAGTTTGAAATTTCAAAATTCTGTGCAGAACACAACTACTCAATTTTTTAGTTCACCA
CTTTTTCATTGTATTCTTATCACATTTTGTTCAACAAATCTTTAGAAAAACGTTTTACACGTATTATATA
ATTTTTAAGTTTATGACTCTTGAGATATTACATGTTAAAATTGAGCAAAATAGCGTAGTACTAGTAGAAC
AAAAAATTGATATATCAAATATACCGGTGAAACCACAAATACTTCAAACTTTGTTAGAAGAATACACAAA
AATAATATTTACAATAAACTTATCTGAAACTTCCCAGGAAGTTTGTTCACTTTTTCAAAAAATTATATAT
AAGCTAGTTGAAACTTGTTTTACAATTTAAAAAAAAGCAATTTTTTTGAGTTTTCTCTGGAAGAAATATT
TTTCATAAGTGAATATATGATTTTAGTGGTTTTGAGATTTTCTGCATTGAAAAAATTCATTTTTCTTAAC
ATTTTTTAGCAAAAACTTTTAAAAAAATCACACGTTGTTTTTTTCAGGAATCGGACATGTTGGCGCACCT
CCACCTCAATCCTCATACCAATCTGGTGCTGCACCACAAACCATGCAACAACCACCATCAAACCCATACA
CTCAGTCGGAAGGATATGGTTATGGTGGCGGAGGGTCTGGTGGCGGAGGGTCCGGTGGCGGAGGGTCAGG
GGTACCGGTAGAAAAAATGAGTAAAGGAGAAGAACTTTTCACTGGAGTTGTCCCAATTCTTGTTGAATTA
GATGGTGATGTTAATGGGCACAAATTTTCTGTCAGTGGAGAGGGTGAAGGTGATGCAACATACGGAAAAC
TTACCCTTAAATTTATTTGCACTACTGGAAAACTACCTGTTCCATGGGTAAGTTTAAACATATATATACT
AACTAACCCTGATTATTTAAATTTTCAGCCAACACTTGTCACTACTTTCTGTTATGGTGTTCAATGCTTC
TCGAGATACCCAGATCATATGAAACGGCATGACTTTTTCAAGAGTGCCATGCCCGAAGGTTATGTACAGG
AAAGAACTATATTTTTCAAAGATGACGGGAACTACAAGACACGTAAGTTTAAACAGTTCGGTACTAACTA
ACCATACATATTTAAATTTTCAGGTGCTGAAGTCAAGTTTGAAGGTGATACCCTTGTTAATAGAATCGAG
TTAAAAGGTATTGATTTTAAAGAAGATGGAAACATTCTTGGACACAAATTGGAATACAACTATAACTCAC
ACAATGTATACATCATGGCAGACAAACAAAAGAATGGAATCAAAGTTGTAAGTTTAAACATGATTTTACT
AACTAACTAATCTGATTTAAATTTTCAGAACTTCAAAATTAGACACAACATTGAAGATGGAAGCGTTCAA
CTAGCAGACCATTATCAACAAAATACTCCAATTGGCGATGGCCCTGTCCTTTTACCAGACAACCATTACC
TGTCCACACAATCTGCCCTTTCGAAAGATCCCAACGAAAAGAGAGACCACATGGTCCTTCTTGAGTTTGT
AACAGCTGCTGGGATTACACATGGCATGGATGAACTATACAAAGGGGTTACCGGATCCGGCCTCGAGGCC
ACCATGGAATACAGCTCCCCGAAACGCCCTAAGCTGCTGCGTGAATATTACGATTGGCTGGTTGATAACA
GCTTTACCCCATATCTGGTGGTGGATGCCACATACCTGGGCGTGAACGTGCCCGTGGAGTATGTGAAAGA
CGGTCAGATCGTGCTGAATCTGTCTGCAAGTGTGACCGGCAACCTGCAACTGACAAATGATTTTATCCAG
TTCAACGCCCAGTTTAAGGGCGTGTCTCGTGAACTGTATATCCCGATGGGTGCCGCTCTGGCCATTTACG
CTCGCGAGAACGGCGATGGTGTGATGTTCGAACCAGAAGAAATCTATGACGAGCTGAATATTGAGCTGGG
TGGCGGTGGCTCTGGAGGTGGTGGGTCCGGAGGAGGTGGCCGCGAAGTTGAAAGAAAGAAAGGTATCTTC
GCTAACTTGATCATCTTCGGTCCAGGTCCTGTATTGAACGAAAACGAAACAATCGATATTGGTATACAAA
ACCATTTCGCTTCAAGAGAAGGTTTCGGTGGTATAATGCAAATGAAGTTCTGTCCAGAATATGTCTCCGT
TTTTAATAACGTTCAAGAAAACAAAGGTGCTAGTATTTTCAATAGAAGAGGTTACTTCTCTGATCCTGCA
TTGATCTTGATGCACGAATTGATCCATGTTTTGCACGGTTTATACGGTATAAAAGTTGATGACTTACCAA
TCGTACCTAACGAAAAGAAATTTTTCATGCAAAGTACAGATGCTATACAAGCAGAAGAATTGTATACCTT
CGGTGGTCAAGATCCATCTATTATAACCCCTTCTACTGATAAGTCAATCTACGACAAGGTCTTGCAAAAC
TTCAGAGGTATCGTTGATAGATTGAATAAGGTATTGGTCTGCATCTCAGACCCAAACATCAACATAAACA
TCTATAAGAATAAGTTTAAAGACAAGTACAAATTCGTAGAAGACTCCGAGGGTAAATACAGTATAGATGT
CGAATCTTTTGACAAGTTGTACAAATCATTAATGTTCGGTTTCACTGAAACAAACATCGCAGAAAACGCC
AAGATTAAAACTAGAGCCTCCTACTTCTCCGATAGTTTACCACCTGTTAAGATTAAAAACTTGTTAGACA
ACGAAATCTATACAATAGAAGAAGGTTTTAATATCTCTGATAAGGACATGGAAAAAGAATACAGAGGTCA
AAACAAGGCTATTAATAAGCAAGCCTATGAAGAAATCTCAAAGGAACACTTAGCAGTTTACAAAATCCAA
ATGTGCAAATCCGTCAAATAGGCCTAGGGCCTGCAGGTCTCATCCTACTTTCACCTAGTTAACTGCTTGT
CTTAAAATCTATGCTTCTCTTTAGTATCTAAAATTTTCCTAGAAGCTTACAAGTATATAAATGGTCTCTT
CTCAATAAAGGTTGTATATTTATTCATCTTATTGAATCTGCCATTTCCTCGTTTTTGCGAGTTTATATAC
CTTCCAATTTTCTTTCTATTGTATTTTCAACTTCTAATTTTAATTCAGGGAAACTGCTGCCGCGGCCTCA
GGAAAAATGGTCTCAAAGGGTGAAGAAGATAACATGGCAATTATTAAAGAGTTTATGCGTTTCAAGGTGC
ATATGGAGGGATCTGTCAATGGGCATGAGTTTGAAATTGAAGGTGAAGGAGAAGGCCGACCATATGAGGG
AACACAAACCGCAAAACTAAAGGTAAGTTTAAACATATATATACTAACTAACCCTGATTATTTAAATTTT
CAGGTAACTAAAGGCGGACCATTACCATTCGCCTGGGACATCCTCTCTCCACAGTTCATGTATGGAAGTA
AAGCTTATGTTAAACATCCGGCAGATATACCAGATTATTTGAAACTTTCATTCCCGGAGGGTTTTAAGTG
GGAACGCGTAATGAATTTTGAAGACGGAGGAGTTGTTACAGTGACGCAAGACTCAAGGTAAGTTTAAACA
GTTCGGTACTAACTAACCATACATATTTAAATTTTCAGCCTCCAAGATGGAGAATTTATTTATAAAGTCA
AACTTCGAGGAACGAATTTCCCCTCGGATGGACCTGTTATGCAGAAGAAGACTATGGGATGGGAAGCTTC
AAGTGAAAGAATGTACCCTGAAGACGGTGCTCTTAAGGGAGAGATTAAACAACGTCTTAAATTGAAAGAT
GGAGGACATTACGATGCTGAGGTAAGTTTAAACATGATTTTACTAACTAACTAATCTGATTTAAATTTTC
AGGTGAAGACAACTTACAAAGCCAAAAAACCAGTTCAGCTGCCAGGAGCGTACAATGTTAATATTAAACT
GGATATCACCTCCCACAACGAGGATTACACTATCGTTGAGCAATATGAAAGAGCTGAAGGGCGGCACTCG
ACAGGTGGCATGGATGAATTGTATAAGTCACAAGGTGGAGCCGGCGGTATGCCTGTCACCATAAACAACT
TTAACTACAACGACCCAATAGATAACAATAACATAATAATGATGGAACCACCTTTTGCCAGAGGTACTGG
TAGATACTACAAGGCTTTTAAAATCACAGATAGAATCTGGATCATCCCAGAAAGATACACTTTCGGTTAC
AAGCCTGAAGATTTCAACAAATCTTCAGGTATTTTCAATAGAGACGTTTGTGAATACTACGATCCAGACT
ATTTGAACACCAACGATAAAAAGAACATTTTCTTGCAAACTATGATCAAATTGTTTAATAGAATCAAATC
TAAGCCTTTGGGTGAAAAATTGTTAGAAATGATCATTAATGGTATTCCATACTTGGGTGACAGAAGAGTT
CCTTTAGAAGAGTTTAATACAAACATTGCCTCAGTTACCGTAAATAAGTTGATTTCTAATCCAGGTGGCG
GCCGCAGCGGTGGCGGTGGCTCTGGAGGTGCTAGCGAACTCGGGGAGTTTCTGGCAACCACACTGGAACG
GATCGAGAAAAATTTCATCATTACTGATCCGAGACTGCCTGACAACCCAATCATTTTTGCGAGCGATTCC
TTCCTGCAGCTGACAGAATATTCTCGGGAAGAGATCCTGGGGCGCAATTGCCGTTTTCTGCAGGGACCCG
AGACAGACCGTGCCACTGTTCGGAAAATCAGAGATGCTATTGACAACCAGACTGAAGTGACCGTTCAGCT
GATCAATTATACCAAGAGCGGCAAGAAGTTCTGGAACGTGTTCCACCTGCAGCCGATGCGCGATTATAAG
GGCGACGTCCAGTACTTCATTGGCGTGCAGCTGGATGGCACCGAACGTCTTCATGGCGCCGCTGAGCGTG
AGGCGGTCTGCCTGATCAAAAAGACAGCCTTTCAGATTGCTGAGGCAGCGAACGACGAAAATTACTTTTG
ACTTAAGCCCGGGAGCATTCGTAGAATTCCAACTGAGCGCCGGTCGCTACCATTACCAACTTGTCTGGTG
TCAAAAATAATAGGGGCCGCTGTCATCAGAGTAAGTTTAAACTGAGTTCTACTAACTAACGAGTAATATT
TAAATTTTCAGCATCTCGCGCCCGTGCCTCTGACTTCTAAGTCCAATTACTCTTCAACATCCCTACATGC
TCTTTCTCCCTGTGCTCCCACCCCCTATTTTTGTTATTATCAAAAAACTTCTCTTAATTTCTTTGTTTTT
TAGCTTCTTTTAAGTCACCTCTAACAATGAAATTGTGTAGATTCAAAAATAGAATTAATTCGTAATAAAA
AGTCGAAAAAAATTGTGCTCCCTCCCCCCATTAATAATAATTCTATCCCAAAATCTACACAATGTTCTGT
GTACACTTCTTATGTTTTTTACTTCTGATAAATTTTTTTGAAACATCATAGAAAAAACCGCACACAAAAT
ACCTTATCATATGTTACGTTTCAGTTTATGACCGCAATTTTTATTTCTTCGCACGTCTGGGCCTCTCATG
ACGTCAAATCATGCTCATCGTGAAAAAGTTTTGGAGTATTTTTGGAATTTTTCAATCAAGTGAAAGTTTA
TGAAATTAATTTTCCTGCTTTTGCTTTTTGGGGTTTCCCCTATTGTTTGTCAAGATTTCGAGGACGGCGT
TTTTCTTGCTAAAATCACAAGTATTGATGAGCACGATGCAAGAAAGATCGGAAGAAGGTTTGGGTTTGAG
GCTCAGTGGAAGGTGAGTAGAAGTTGATAATTTGAAAGTGGAGTAGTGTCTATGGGGTTTTTGCCTTAAA
TGACAGAATACATTCCCAATATACCAAACATAACTGTTTCCTACTAGTCGGCCGTACGGGCCCTTTCGTC
TCGCGCGTTTCGGTGATGACGGTGAAAACCTCTGACACATGCAGCTCCCGGAGACGGTCACAGCTTGTCT
GTAAGCGGATGCCGGGAGCAGACAAGCCCGTCAGGGCGCGTCAGCGGGTGTTGGCGGGTGTCGGGGCTGG
CTTAACTATGCGGCATCAGAGCAGATTGTACTGAGAGTGCACCATATGCGGTGTGAAATACCGCACAGAT
GCGTAAGGAGAAAATACCGCATCAGGCGGCCTTAAGGGCCTCGTGATACGCCTATTTTTATAGGTTAATG
TCATGATAATAATGGTTTCTTAGACGTCAGGTGGCACTTTTCGGGGAAATGTGCGCGGAACCCCTATTTG
TTTATTTTTCTAAATACATTCAAATATGTATCCGCTCATGAGACAATAACCCTGATAAATGCTTCAATAA
TATTGAAAAAGGAAGAGTATGAGTATTCAACATTTCCGTGTCGCCCTTATTCCCTTTTTTGCGGCATTTT
GCCTTCCTGTTTTTGCTCACCCAGAAACGCTGGTGAAAGTAAAAGATGCTGAAGATCAGTTGGGTGCACG
AGTGGGTTACATCGAACTGGATCTCAACAGCGGTAAGATCCTTGAGAGTTTTCGCCCCGAAGAACGTTTT
CCAATGATGAGCACTTTTAAAGTTCTGCTATGTGGCGCGGTATTATCCCGTATTGACGCCGGGCAAGAGC
AACTCGGTCGCCGCATACACTATTCTCAGAATGACTTGGTTGAGTACTCACCAGTCACAGAAAAGCATCT
TACGGATGGCATGACAGTAAGAGAATTATGCAGTGCTGCCATAACCATGAGTGATAACACTGCGGCCAAC
TTACTTCTGACAACGATCGGAGGACCGAAGGAGCTAACCGCTTTTTTGCACAACATGGGGGATCATGTAA
CTCGCCTTGATCGTTGGGAACCGGAGCTGAATGAAGCCATACCAAACGACGAGCGTGACACCACGATGCC
TGTAGCAATGGCAACAACGTTGCGCAAACTATTAACTGGCGAACTACTTACTCTAGCTTCCCGGCAACAA
TTAATAGACTGGATGGAGGCGGATAAAGTTGCAGGACCACTTCTGCGCTCGGCCCTTCCGGCTGGCTGGT
TTATTGCTGATAAATCTGGAGCCGGTGAGCGTGGGTCTCGCGGTATCATTGCAGCACTGGGGCCAGATGG
TAAGCCCTCCCGTATCGTAGTTATCTACACGACGGGGAGTCAGGCAACTATGGATGAACGAAATAGACAG
ATCGCTGAGATAGGTGCCTCACTGATTAAGCATTGGTAACTGTCAGACCAAGTTTACTCATATATACTTT
AGATTGATTTAAAACTTCATTTTTAATTTAAAAGGATCTAGGTGAAGATCCTTTTTGATAATCTCATGAC
CAAAATCCCTTAACGTGAGTTTTCGTTCCACTGAGCGTCAGACCCCGTAGAAAAGATCAAAGGATCTTCT
TGAGATCCTTTTTTTCTGCGCGTAATCTGCTGCTTGCAAACAAAAAAACCACCGCTACCAGCGGTGGTTT
GTTTGCCGGATCAAGAGCTACCAACTCTTTTTCCGAAGGTAACTGGCTTCAGCAGAGCGCAGATACCAAA
TACTGTTCTTCTAGTGTAGCCGTAGTTAGGCCACCACTTCAAGAACTCTGTAGCACCGCCTACATACCTC
GCTCTGCTAATCCTGTTACCAGTGGCTGCTGCCAGTGGCGATAAGTCGTGTCTTACCGGGTTGGACTCAA
GACGATAGTTACCGGATAAGGCGCAGCGGTCGGGCTGAACGGGGGGTTCGTGCACACAGCCCAGCTTGGA
GCGAAC
